Addgene plasmid #51260: 3xFLAG-dCas9/pMXs-neo
Purpose: Expresses 3xFLAG-dCas9 in mammalian cells for enChIP analysis to purify specific genomic regions of interest.
Depositing lab: Hodaka Fujii. Depositing organization: The University of Osaka. Publication: Identification of Proteins Associated with an IFNgamma-Responsive Promoter by a Retroviral Expression System for enChIP Using CRISPR. Fujita T, Fujii H. PLoS One. 2014 Jul 22;9(7):e103084. doi: 10.1371/journal.pone.0103084. eCollection 2014. PubMed 25051498.
Backbone
  Vector backbone: pMXs-neo
  Backbone manufacturer: Hodaka Fujii
  Backbone size w/o insert (bp): 6238
  Total vector size (bp): 10450
  Vector type: Mammalian Expression, Retroviral, CRISPR
  Selectable markers: Neomycin (select with G418)
Growth in bacteria
  Bacterial resistance: Ampicillin, 50 μg/mL
  Growth temperature: 30°C
  Growth strain: NEB Stable
  Copy number: Low Copy
Gene/Insert
  Gene/Insert name: 3xFLAG-dCas9
  Species: Synthetic
  Insert size (bp): 4212
  Mutation: human codon-optimized, D10A + H840A
  Promoter: LTR
  Tag / fusion protein: 3xFLAG tag (N terminal on insert); NLS (nuclear localization signal) (C terminal on insert)
  Cloning method: Restriction Enzyme; 5′ cloning site Pac I (not destroyed); 3′ cloning site Not I (not destroyed)
  Sequencing primers: 5′ ggtggaccatcctctagact; 3′ tggggactttccacaccctaactgacacacat
Terms and licenses: Academic/Nonprofit Terms; Industry Terms: Not Available to Industry
Depositor comments: The coding sequence of 3xFLAG-dCas9 can be cleaved with Pac I and Not I. Construction strategy of gRNA retroviral vectors 1. Cleave gBlock from a gRNA vector constructed using gRNA cloning vector (Addgene #41824) with appropriate restriction enzymes (eg. [Xho I + Hind III], EcoR I). 2. Insert the cleaved gBlock into pSIR-based self-inactivating retroviral vectors. Vectors & Sites of insertion pSIR-neo (Addgene #51128): eg. [Xho I + Hind III] pSIR-GFP (Addgene #51134): eg. [Xho I + Hind III], EcoR I pSIR-DsRed-Express2 (Addgene #51135): eg. [Xho I + Hind III], EcoR I pSIR-hCD2 (Addgene #51143): eg. EcoR I
How to cite: 3xFLAG-dCas9/pMXs-neo was a gift from Hodaka Fujii (Addgene plasmid # 51260 ; http://n2t.net/addgene:51260 ; RRID:Addgene_51260)
