[The description below was written by a language model from this plasmid's Addgene catalogue record and pLannotate feature annotations shown in this document.]
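Description:
3xFLAG-dCas9/pMXs-neo is a Moloney murine leukemia virus-based retroviral expression vector, built on the pMXs-neo backbone, that delivers a tagged, nuclease-dead Cas9 into mammalian cells. The roughly 10.4 kb plasmid is propagated in E. coli through a ColE1/pUC-type origin and an ampicillin resistance gene; although the annotation describes the origin as high copy, the catalogue entry lists the plasmid as low copy. The viral portion comprises a 5′ LTR, the MMLV packaging signal with an extended region that includes truncated gag lacking its start codon, a pol segment carrying the splice acceptor, and a 3′ LTR. Together these allow the transcript to be packaged into retroviral particles in a suitable packaging cell line and integrated into target cell genomes.

The payload, cloned between PacI and NotI sites that remain intact, is a synthetic, human codon-optimized Streptococcus pyogenes Cas9 carrying the D10A and H840A mutations, which abolish DNA cleavage while preserving guide RNA-directed binding. It bears an N-terminal 3xFLAG epitope and a C-terminal nuclear localization signal and is transcribed from the 5′ LTR. Downstream, an SV40 early promoter drives the neomycin phosphotransferase gene, permitting G418 selection of transduced cells. Short annotated fragments (tight TRE promoter, Tn5 transposase, lacI, ΔU3 LTR) appear to be partial sequence matches by the annotation software rather than functional elements.

The construct is intended for enChIP (engineered DNA-binding molecule-mediated chromatin immunoprecipitation): dCas9 is directed to a chosen genomic locus by a guide RNA, and the bound chromatin is recovered through the FLAG tag so that associated molecules can be identified. The guide RNA is not encoded here; the depositor notes it is supplied from separate self-inactivating pSIR-based retroviral vectors.
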