Features (pLannotate 1.2.2; 17 found; start..end, strand, type, name):
     22..615     +  LTR            LTR: long terminal repeat from Moloney murine leukemia virus
    678..877     +  misc_feature   MMLV Ψ: packaging signal of Moloney murine leukemia virus (MMLV)
    929..1017    +  misc_feature   MESV Ψ (fragment): packaging signal of murine embryonic stem cell virus
   1094..1510    +  CDS            gag (truncated): truncated Moloney murine leukemia virus (MMLV) gag gene lacking the start codon
   1520..1894    +  misc_feature   pol region: Moloney murine leukemia virus (MMLV) pol region containing the splice acceptor site
   1922..1940    +  promoter       tight TRE promoter (fragment): Tet-responsive promoter PTight, consisting of seven tet operator sequences followed by the minimal CMV promoter
   1951..2016    +  CDS            3xFLAG: three tandem FLAG® epitope tags, followed by an enterokinase cleavage site
   2020..6123    +  CDS            Cas9: Cas9 (Csn1) endonuclease from the Streptococcus pyogenes Type II CRISPR/Cas system generates RNA-guided double strand breaks in DNA
   6341..6670    +  promoter       SV40 promoter: SV40 enhancer and early promoter
   6672..6995    +  CDS            tnpA (fragment): TN5P_ECOLX - Also known as tnp. Experimental evidence at protein level: Swiss-Prot protein existence level 1. Mediates transposition of transposon Tn5 by a 'cut and paste' mechanism. First, the monomeric transposase binds the 19 bp inverted DNA repeats flanking the transposon. Then, dimerization of the DNA- bound transposase creates a synaptic DNA complex. After nicking of the first DNA strand, excision of the transposon proceeds through a series of intermediates. The transposase then mediates the insertion of the transposon at a new site by strand transfer. The activity of the wild- type tran
   7027..7818    +  CDS            neo: KKA2_KLEPN - Also known as kan, nptII. Experimental evidence at protein level: Swiss-Prot protein existence level 1. Resistance to kanamycin, neomycin, paromomycin, ribostamycin, butirosin and gentamicin B. From Klebsiella pneumoniae.
   7889..8010    +  LTR            3' LTR (ΔU3) (fragment): self-inactivating 3' long terminal repeat (LTR) from Moloney murine leukemia virus
   8011..8480    +  LTR            LTR: long terminal repeat from Moloney murine leukemia virus
   8483..8536    -  CDS            lacI (fragment): lac repressor; lacI; The lac repressor binds to the lac operator to inhibit transcription in E. coli. This inhibition can be relieved by adding lactose or isopropyl-β-D-thiogalactopyranoside (IPTG).
   8719..9307    -  rep_origin     ori: high-copy-number ColE1/pMB1/pBR322/pUC origin of replication
   9471..10331   -  CDS            AmpR: β-lactamase; bla; confers resistance to ampicillin, carbenicillin, and related antibiotics
  10332..10436   -  promoter       AmpR promoter: bla
>Addgene plasmid #51260 | 3xFLAG-dCas9/pMXs-neo | depositor full sequence | sequence record 77871 | 3xFLAG-dCas9/pMXs-neo sequence 10444 bps
CCCGAAAAGTGCCACCTGCATAATGAAAGACCCCACCTGTAGGTTTGGCAAGCTAGCTTAAGTAACGCCA
TTTTGCAAGGCATGGAAAAATACATAACTGAGAATAGAAAAGTTCAGATCAAGGTCAGGAACAGATGGAA
CAGCTGAATATGGGCCAAACAGGATATCTGTGGTAAGCAGTTCCTGCCCCGGCTCAGGGCCAAGAACAGA
TGGAACAGCTGAATATGGGCCAAACAGGATATCTGTGGTAAGCAGTTCCTGCCCCGGCTCAGGGCCAAGA
ACAGATGGTCCCCAGATGCGGTCCAGCCCTCAGCAGTTTCTAGAGAACCATCAGATGTTTCCAGGGTGCC
CCAAGGACCTGAAATGACCCTGTGCCTTATTTGAACTAACCAATCAGTTCGCTTCTCGCTTCTGTTCGCG
CGCTTCTGCTCCCCGAGCTCAATAAAAGAGCCCACAACCCCTCACTCGGCGCGCCAGTCCTCCGATTGAC
TGAGTCGCCCGGGTACCCGTGTATCCAATAAACCCTCTTGCAGTTGCATCCGACTTGTGGTCTCGCTGTT
CCTTGGGAGGGTCTCCTCTGAGTGATTGACTACCCGTCAGCGGGGGTCTTTCATTTGGGGGCTCGTCCGG
GATCGGGAGACCCCTGCCCAGGGACCACCGACCCACCACCGGGAGGTAAGCTGGCCAGCAACTTATCTGT
GTCTGTCCGATTGTCTAGTGTCTATGACTGATTTTATGCGCCTGCGTCGGTACTAGTTAGCTAACTAGCT
CTGTATCTGGCGGACCCGTGGTGGAACTGACGAGTTCGGAACACCCGGCCGCAACCCTGGGAGACGTCCC
AGGGACTTCGGGGGCCGTTTTTGTGGCCCGACCTGAGTCCAAAAATCCCGATCGTTTTGGACTCTTTGGT
GCACCCCCCTAATAGGAGGGATATGTGGTTCTGGTAGGAGACGAGAACCTAAAACAGTTCCCGCCTCCGT
CTGAATTTTTGCTTTCGGTTTGGGACCGAAGCCGCGCCGCGCGTCTTGTCTGCTGCAGCATCGTTCTGTG
TTGTCTCTGTCTGACTGTGTTTCTGTATTTGTCTGAAAATTAGGGCCAGACTGTTACCACTCCCTTAAGT
TTGACCTTAGGTCACTGGAAAGATGTCGAGCGGATCGCTCACAACCAGTCGGTAGATGTCAAGAAGAGAC
GTTGGGTTACCTTCTGCTCTGCAGAATGGCCAACCTTTAACGTCGGATGGCCGCGAGACGGCACCTTTAA
CCGAGACCTCATCACCCAGGTTAAGATCAAGGTCTTTTCACCTGGCCCGCATGGACACCCAGACCAGGTC
CCCTACATCGTGACCTGGGAAGCCTTGGCTTTTGACCCCCCTCCCTGGGTCAAGCCCTTTGTACACCCTA
AGCCTCCGCCTCCTCTTCCTCCATCCGCCCCGTCTCTCCCCCTTGAACCTCCTCGTTCGACCCCGCCTCG
ATCCTCCCTTTATCCAGCCCTCACTCCTTCTCTAGGCGCCCCCATATGGCCATATGAGATCTTATATGGG
GCACCCCCGCCCCTTGTAAACTTCCCTGACCCTGACATGACAAGAGTTACTAACAGCCCCTCTCTCCAAG
CTCACTTACAGGCTCTCTACTTAGTCCAGCACGAAGTCTGGAGACCTCTGGCGGCAGCCTACCAAGAACA
ACTGGACCGACCGGTGGTACCTCACCCTTACCGAGTCGGCGACACAGTGTGGGTCCGCCGACACCAGACT
AAGAACCTAGAACCTCGCTGGAAAGGACCTTACACAGTCCTGCTGACCACCCCCACCGCCCTCAAAGTAG
ACGGCATCGCAGCTTGGATACACGCCGCCCACGTGAAGGCTGCCGACCCCGGGGGTGGACCATCCTCTAG
ACTGCCGGATCTAGCTAGTTAATTAAGGATCCGTTTAGTGAACCGTCAGAATTAACCATGGACTACAAAG
ACCATGACGGTGATTATAAAGATCATGACATCGATTACAAGGATGACGATGACAAGCTCATGGACAAGAA
GTACTCCATTGGGCTCGCTATCGGCACAAACAGCGTCGGCTGGGCCGTCATTACGGACGAGTACAAGGTG
CCGAGCAAAAAATTCAAAGTTCTGGGCAATACCGATCGCCACAGCATAAAGAAGAACCTCATTGGCGCCC
TCCTGTTCGACTCCGGGGAGACGGCCGAAGCCACGCGGCTCAAAAGAACAGCACGGCGCAGATATACCCG
CAGAAAGAATCGGATCTGCTACCTGCAGGAGATCTTTAGTAATGAGATGGCTAAGGTGGATGACTCTTTC
TTCCATAGGCTGGAGGAGTCCTTTTTGGTGGAGGAGGATAAAAAGCACGAGCGCCACCCAATCTTTGGCA
ATATCGTGGACGAGGTGGCGTACCATGAAAAGTACCCAACCATATATCATCTGAGGAAGAAGCTTGTAGA
CAGTACTGATAAGGCTGACTTGCGGTTGATCTATCTCGCGCTGGCGCATATGATCAAATTTCGGGGACAC
TTCCTCATCGAGGGGGACCTGAACCCAGACAACAGCGATGTCGACAAACTCTTTATCCAACTGGTTCAGA
CTTACAATCAGCTTTTCGAAGAGAACCCGATCAACGCATCCGGAGTTGACGCCAAAGCAATCCTGAGCGC
TAGGCTGTCCAAATCCCGGCGGCTCGAAAACCTCATCGCACAGCTCCCTGGGGAGAAGAAGAACGGCCTG
TTTGGTAATCTTATCGCCCTGTCACTCGGGCTGACCCCCAACTTTAAATCTAACTTCGACCTGGCCGAAG
ATGCCAAGCTTCAACTGAGCAAAGACACCTACGATGATGATCTCGACAATCTGCTGGCCCAGATCGGCGA
CCAGTACGCAGACCTTTTTTTGGCGGCAAAGAACCTGTCAGACGCCATTCTGCTGAGTGATATTCTGCGA
GTGAACACGGAGATCACCAAAGCTCCGCTGAGCGCTAGTATGATCAAGCGCTATGATGAGCACCACCAAG
ACTTGACTTTGCTGAAGGCCCTTGTCAGACAGCAACTGCCTGAGAAGTACAAGGAAATTTTCTTCGATCA
GTCTAAAAATGGCTACGCCGGATACATTGACGGCGGAGCAAGCCAGGAGGAATTTTACAAATTTATTAAG
CCCATCTTGGAAAAAATGGACGGCACCGAGGAGCTGCTGGTAAAGCTTAACAGAGAAGATCTGTTGCGCA
AACAGCGCACTTTCGACAATGGAAGCATCCCCCACCAGATTCACCTGGGCGAACTGCACGCTATCCTCAG
GCGGCAAGAGGATTTCTACCCCTTTTTGAAAGATAACAGGGAAAAGATTGAGAAAATCCTCACATTTCGG
ATACCCTACTATGTAGGCCCCCTCGCCCGGGGAAATTCCAGATTCGCGTGGATGACTCGCAAATCAGAAG
AGACCATCACTCCCTGGAACTTCGAGGAAGTCGTGGATAAGGGGGCCTCTGCCCAGTCCTTCATCGAAAG
GATGACTAACTTTGATAAAAATCTGCCTAACGAAAAGGTGCTTCCTAAACACTCTCTGCTGTACGAGTAC
TTCACAGTTTATAACGAGCTCACCAAGGTCAAATACGTCACAGAAGGGATGAGAAAGCCAGCATTCCTGT
CTGGAGAGCAGAAGAAAGCTATCGTGGACCTCCTCTTCAAGACGAACCGGAAAGTTACCGTGAAACAGCT
CAAAGAAGACTATTTCAAAAAGATTGAATGTTTCGACTCTGTTGAAATCAGCGGAGTGGAGGATCGCTTC
AACGCATCCCTGGGAACGTATCACGATCTCCTGAAAATCATTAAAGACAAGGACTTCCTGGACAATGAGG
AGAACGAGGACATTCTTGAGGACATTGTCCTCACCCTTACGTTGTTTGAAGATAGGGAGATGATTGAAGA
ACGCTTGAAAACTTACGCTCATCTCTTCGACGACAAAGTCATGAAACAGCTCAAGAGGCGCCGATATACA
GGATGGGGGCGGCTGTCAAGAAAACTGATCAATGGGATCCGAGACAAGCAGAGTGGAAAGACAATCCTGG
ATTTTCTTAAGTCCGATGGATTTGCCAACAGGAACTTCATGCAGTTGATCCATGATGACTCTCTCACCTT
TAAGGAGGACATCCAGAAAGCACAAGTTTCTGGCCAGGGGGACAGTCTTCACGAGCACATCGCTAATCTT
GCAGGTAGCCCAGCTATCAAAAAGGGAATACTGCAGACCGTTAAGGTCGTGGATGAACTCGTCAAAGTAA
TGGGAAGGCATAAGCCCGAGAATATCGTTATCGAGATGGCCCGAGAGAACCAAACTACCCAGAAGGGACA
GAAGAACAGTAGGGAAAGGATGAAGAGGATTGAAGAGGGTATAAAAGAACTGGGGTCCCAAATCCTTAAG
GAACACCCAGTTGAAAACACCCAGCTTCAGAATGAGAAGCTCTACCTGTACTACCTGCAGAACGGCAGGG
ACATGTACGTGGATCAGGAACTGGACATCAATCGGCTCTCCGACTACGACGTGGATGCCATCGTGCCCCA
GTCTTTTCTCAAAGATGATTCTATTGATAATAAAGTGTTGACAAGATCCGATAAAAATAGAGGGAAGAGT
GATAACGTCCCCTCAGAAGAAGTTGTCAAGAAAATGAAAAATTATTGGCGGCAGCTGCTGAACGCCAAAC
TGATCACACAACGGAAGTTCGATAATCTGACTAAGGCTGAACGAGGTGGCCTGTCTGAGTTGGATAAAGC
CGGCTTCATCAAAAGGCAGCTTGTTGAGACACGCCAGATCACCAAGCACGTGGCCCAAATTCTCGATTCA
CGCATGAACACCAAGTACGATGAAAATGACAAACTGATTCGAGAGGTGAAAGTTATTACTCTGAAGTCTA
AGCTGGTCTCAGATTTCAGAAAGGACTTTCAGTTTTATAAGGTGAGAGAGATCAACAATTACCACCATGC
GCATGATGCCTACCTGAATGCAGTGGTAGGCACTGCACTTATCAAAAAATATCCCAAGCTTGAATCTGAA
TTTGTTTACGGAGACTATAAAGTGTACGATGTTAGGAAAATGATCGCAAAGTCTGAGCAGGAAATAGGCA
AGGCCACCGCTAAGTACTTCTTTTACAGCAATATTATGAATTTTTTCAAGACCGAGATTACACTGGCCAA
TGGAGAGATTCGGAAGCGACCACTTATCGAAACAAACGGAGAAACAGGAGAAATCGTGTGGGACAAGGGT
AGGGATTTCGCGACAGTCCGGAAGGTCCTGTCCATGCCGCAGGTGAACATCGTTAAAAAGACCGAAGTAC
AGACCGGAGGCTTCTCCAAGGAAAGTATCCTCCCGAAAAGGAACAGCGACAAGCTGATCGCACGCAAAAA
AGATTGGGACCCCAAGAAATACGGCGGATTCGATTCTCCTACAGTCGCTTACAGTGTACTGGTTGTGGCC
AAAGTGGAGAAAGGGAAGTCTAAAAAACTCAAAAGCGTCAAGGAACTGCTGGGCATCACAATCATGGAGC
GATCAAGCTTCGAAAAAAACCCCATCGACTTTCTCGAGGCGAAAGGATATAAAGAGGTCAAAAAAGACCT
CATCATTAAGCTTCCCAAGTACTCTCTCTTTGAGCTTGAAAACGGCCGGAAACGAATGCTCGCTAGTGCG
GGCGAGCTGCAGAAAGGTAACGAGCTGGCACTGCCCTCTAAATACGTTAATTTCTTGTATCTGGCCAGCC
ACTATGAAAAGCTCAAAGGGTCTCCCGAAGATAATGAGCAGAAGCAGCTGTTCGTGGAACAACACAAACA
CTACCTTGATGAGATCATCGAGCAAATAAGCGAATTCTCCAAAAGAGTGATCCTCGCCGACGCTAACCTC
GATAAGGTGCTTTCTGCTTACAATAAGCACAGGGATAAGCCCATCAGGGAGCAGGCAGAAAACATTATCC
ACTTGTTTACTCTGACCAACTTGGGCGCGCCTGCAGCCTTCAAGTACTTCGACACCACCATAGACAGAAA
GCGGTACACCTCTACAAAGGAGGTCCTGGACGCCACACTGATTCATCAGTCAATTACGGGGCTCTATGAA
ACAAGAATCGACCTCTCTCAGCTCGGTGGAGACAGCAGGGCTGACCCCAAGAAGAAGAGGAAGGTGTGAA
AGGGTTGGATCCCTACCGGATCGAATTCCAGCTGAGCGCCGGTCGCTACCATTACCAGTTGGTCTGGTGT
CAAAAATAATAATAACCGGGCAGGCCATGTCTGCCCGTATTTCGCGTAAGGAAATCCATTATGTACTATT
TAAACTCGAGCGGCCGCCAGCACAGTGGTCGATGTGGAATGTGTGTCAGTTAGGGTGTGGAAAGTCCCCA
GGCTCCCCAGCAGGCAGAAGTATGCAAAGCATGCATCTCAATTAGTCAGCAACCAGGTGTGGAAAGTCCC
CAGGCTCCCCAGCAGGCAGAAGTATGCAAAGCATGCATCTCAATTAGTCAGCAACCATAGTCCCGCCCCT
AACTCCGCCCATCCCGCCCCTAACTCCGCCCAGTTCCGCCCATTCTCCGCCCCATGGCTGACTAATTTTT
TTTATTTATGCAGAGGCCGAGGCCGCCTCGGCCTCTGAGCTATTCCAGAAGTAGTGAGGAGGCTTTTTTG
GAGGCCTAGGCTTTTGCAAAAAGCTTCACGCTGCCGCAAGCACTCAGGGCGCAAGGGCTGCTAAAGGAAG
CGGAACACGTAGAAAGCCAGTCCGCAGAAACGGTGCTGACCCCGGATGAATGTCAGCTACTGGGCTATCT
GGACAAGGGAAAACGCAAGCGCAAAGAGAAAGCAGGTAGCTTGCAGTGGGCTTACATGGCGATAGCTAGA
CTGGGCGGTTTTATGGACAGCAAGCGAACCGGAATTGCCAGCTGGGGCGCCCTCTGGTAAGGTTGGGAAG
CCCTGCAAAGTAAACTGGATGGCTTTCTTGCCGCCAAGGATCTGATGGCGCAGGGGATCAAGATCTGATC
AAGAGACAGGATGAGGATCGTTTCGCATGATTGAACAAGATGGATTGCACGCAGGTTCTCCGGCCGCTTG
GGTGGAGAGGCTATTCGGCTATGACTGGGCACAACAGACAATCGGCTGCTCTGATGCCGCCGTGTTCCGG
CTGTCAGCGCAGGGGCGCCCGGTTCTTTTTGTCAAGACCGACCTGTCCGGTGCCCTGAATGAACTGCAGG
ACGAGGCAGCGCGGCTATCGTGGCTGGCCACGACGGGCGTTCCTTGCGCAGCTGTGCTCGACGTTGTCAC
TGAAGCGGGAAGGGACTGGCTGCTATTGGGCGAAGTGCCGGGGCAGGATCTCCTGTCATCTCACCTTGCT
CCTGCCGAGAAAGTATCCATCATGGCTGATGCAATGCGGCGGCTGCATACGCTTGATCCGGCTACCTGCC
CATTCGACCACCAAGCGAAACATCGCATCGAGCGAGCACGTACTCGGATGGAAGCCGGTCTTGTCGATCA
GGATGATCTGGACGAAGAGCATCAGGGGCTCGCGCCAGCCGAACTGTTCGCCAGGCTCAAGGCGCGCATG
CCCGACGGCGAGGATCTCGTCGTGACCCATGGCGATGCCTGCTTGCCGAATATCATGGTGGAAAATGGCC
GCTTTTCTGGATTCATCGACTGTGGCCGGCTGGGTGTGGCGGACCGCTATCAGGACATAGCGTTGGCTAC
CCGTGATATTGCTGAAGAGCTTGGCGGCGAATGGGCTGACCGCTTCCTCGTGCTTTACGGTATCGCCGCT
CCCGATTCGCAGCGCATCGCCTTCTATCGCCTTCTTGACGAGTTCTTCTGAGCGGGACTCTGGGGTTATC
GTCGACGATAAAATAAAAGATTTTATTTAGTCTCCAGAAAAAGGGGGGAATGAAAGACCCCACCTGTAGG
TTTGGCAAGCTAGCTTAAGTAACGCCATTTTGGAAGGCATGGAAAAATACATAACTGAGAATAGAGAAGT
TCAGATCAAGGTCAGGAACAGATGGAACAGCTGAATATGGGCCAAACAGGATATCTGTGGTAAGCAGTTC
CTGCCCCGGCTCAGGGCCAAGAACAGATGGAACAGCTGAATATGGGCCAAACAGGATATCTGTGGTAAGC
AGTTCCTGCCCCGGCTCAGGGCCAAGAACAGATGGTCCCCAGATGCGGTCCAGCCCTCAGCAGTTTCTAG
AGAACCATCAGATGTTTCCAGGGTGCCCCAAGGACCTGAAATGACCCTGTGCCTTATTTGAACTAACCAA
TCAGTTCGCTTCTCGCTTCTGTTCGCGCGCTTCTGCTCCCCGAGCTCAATAAAAGAGCCCACAACCCCTC
ACTCGGGGCGCCAGTCCTCCGATTGACTGAGTCGCCCGGGTACCCGTGTATCCAATAAACCCTCTTGCAG
TTGCATCCGACTTGTGGTCTCGCTGTTCCTTGGGAGGGTCTCCTCTGAGTGATTGACTACCCGTCAGCGG
GGGTCTTTCATTCTGCATTAATGAATCGGCCAACGCGCGGGGAGAGGCGGTTTGCGTATTGGGCGCTCTT
CCGCTTCCTCGCTCACTGACTCGCTGCGCTCGGTCGTTCGGCTGCGGCGAGCGGTATCAGCTCACTCAAA
GGCGGTAATACGGTTATCCACAGAATCAGGGGATAACGCAGGAAAGAACATGTGAGCAAAAGGCCAGCAA
AAGGCCAGGAACCGTAAAAAGGCCGCGTTGCTGGCGTTTTTCCATAGGCTCCGCCCCCCTGACGAGCATC
ACAAAAATCGACGCTCAAGTCAGAGGTGGCGAAACCCGACAGGACTATAAAGATACCAGGCGTTTCCCCC
TGGAAGCTCCCTCGTGCGCTCTCCTGTTCCGACCCTGCCGCTTACCGGATACCTGTCCGCCTTTCTCCCT
TCGGGAAGCGTGGCGCTTTCTCATAGCTCACGCTGTAGGTATCTCAGTTCGGTGTAGGTCGTTCGCTCCA
AGCTGGGCTGTGTGCACGAACCCCCCGTTCAGCCCGACCGCTGCGCCTTATCCGGTAACTATCGTCTTGA
GTCCAACCCGGTAAGACACGACTTATCGCCACTGGCAGCAGCCACTGGTAACAGGATTAGCAGAGCGAGG
TATGTAGGCGGTGCTACAGAGTTCTTGAAGTGGTGGCCTAACTACGGCTACACTAGAAGGACAGTATTTG
GTATCTGCGCTCTGCTGAAGCCAGTTACCTTCGGAAAAAGAGTTGGTAGCTCTTGATCCGGCAAACAAAC
CACCGCTGGTAGCGGTGGTTTTTTTGTTTGCAAGCAGCAGATTACGCGCAGAAAAAAAGGATCTCAAGAA
GATCCTTTGATCTTTTCTACGGGGTCTGACGCTCAGTGGAACGAAAACTCACGTTAAGGGATTTTGGTCA
TGAGATTATCAAAAAGGATCTTCACCTAGATCCTTTTGCGGCCGGCCGCAAATCAATCTAAAGTATATAT
GAGTAAACTTGGTCTGACAGTTACCAATGCTTAATCAGTGAGGCACCTATCTCAGCGATCTGTCTATTTC
GTTCATCCATAGTTGCCTGACTCCCCGTCGTGTAGATAACTACGATACGGGAGGGCTTACCATCTGGCCC
CAGTGCTGCAATGATACCGCGAGACCCACGCTCACCGGCTCCAGATTTATCAGCAATAAACCAGCCAGCC
GGAAGGGCCGAGCGCAGAAGTGGTCCTGCAACTTTATCCGCCTCCATCCAGTCTATTAATTGTTGCCGGG
AAGCTAGAGTAAGTAGTTCGCCAGTTAATAGTTTGCGCAACGTTGTTGCCATTGCTACAGGCATCGTGGT
GTCACGCTCGTCGTTTGGTATGGCTTCATTCAGCTCCGGTTCCCAACGATCAAGGCGAGTTACATGATCC
CCCATGTTGTGCAAAAAAGCGGTTAGCTCCTTCGGTCCTCCGATCGTTGTCAGAAGTAAGTTGGCCGCAG
TGTTATCACTCATGGTTATGGCAGCACTGCATAATTCTCTTACTGTCATGCCATCCGTAAGATGCTTTTC
TGTGACTGGTGAGTACTCAACCAAGTCATTCTGAGAATAGTGTATGCGGCGACCGAGTTGCTCTTGCCCG
GCGTCAATACGGGATAATACCGCGCCACATAGCAGAACTTTAAAAGTGCTCATCATTGGAAAACGTTCTT
CGGGGCGAAAACTCTCAAGGATCTTACCGCTGTTGAGATCCAGTTCGATGTAACCCACTCGTGCACCCAA
CTGATCTTCAGCATCTTTTACTTTCACCAGCGTTTCTGGGTGAGCAAAAACAGGAAGGCAAAATGCCGCA
AAAAAGGGAATAAGGGCGACACGGAAATGTTGAATACTCATACTCTTCCTTTTTCAATATTATTGAAGCA
TTTATCAGGGTTATTGTCTCATGAGCGGATACATATTTGAATGTATTTAGAAAAATAAACAAATAGGGGT
TCCGCGCACATTTC
