>Addgene plasmid #51260 | 3xFLAG-dCas9/pMXs-neo | addgene partial sequence | sequence record 92917 | pMRXIP-fwd 5'-ggtggaccatcctctagact-3'
AGGATCCGTTTAGTGAACCGTCAGAATTAACCATGGACTACAAAGACCATGACGGTGATTATAAAGATCA
TGACATCGATTACAAGGATGACGATGACAAGCTCATGGACAAGAAGTACTCCATTGGGCTCGCTATCGGC
ACAAACAGCGTCGGCTGGGCCGTCATTACGGACGAGTACAAGGTGCCGAGCAAAAAATTCAAAGTTCTGG
GCAATACCGATCGCCACAGCATAAAGAAGAACCTCATTGGCGCCCTCCTGTTCGACTCCGGGGAGACGGC
CGAAGCCACGCGGCTCAAAAGAACAGCACGGCGCAGATATACCCGCAGAAAGAATCGGATCTGCTACCTG
CAGGAGATCTTTAGTAATGAGATGGCTAAGGTGGATGACTCTTTCTTCCATAGGCTGGAGGAGTCCTTTT
TGGTGGAGGAGGATAAAAAGCACGAGCGCCACCCAATCTTTGGCAATATCGTGGACGAGGTGGCGTACCA
TGAAAAGTACCCAACCATATATCATCTGAGGAAGAAGCTTGTAGACAGTACTGATAAGGCTGACTTGCGG
TTGATCTATCTCGCGCTGGCGCATATGATCAAATTTCGGGGACACTTCCTCATCGAGGGGGACCTGAACC
CAGACAACAGCGATGTCGACAAACTCTTTATCCAACTGGTTCAGACTTACAATCAGCTT
