>Addgene plasmid #51260 | 3xFLAG-dCas9/pMXs-neo | addgene partial sequence | sequence record 94356 | pBABE3 5'-ACCCTAACTGACACACATTCC-3'
GCGGCCGCTCGAGTTTAAATAGTACATAATGGATTTCCTTACGCGAAATACGGGCAGACATGGCCTGCCC
GGTTATTATTATTTTTGACACCAGACCAACTGGTAATGGTAGCGACCGGCGCTCAGCTGGAATTCGATCC
GGTAGGGATCGAACCCTTTCACACCTTCCTCTTCTTCTTGGGGTCAGCCCTGCTGTCTCCACCGAGCTGA
GAGAGGTCGATTCTTGTTTCATAGAGCCCCGTAATTGACTGATGAATCAGTGTGGCGTCCAGGACCTCCT
TTGTAGAGGTGTACCGCTTTCTGTCTATGGTGGTGTCGAAGTACTTGAAGGCTGCAGGCGCGCCCAAGTT
GGTCAGAGTAAACAAGTGGATAATGTTTTCTGCCTGCTCCCTGATGGGCTTATCCCTGTGCTTATTGTAA
GCAGAAAGCACCTTATCGAGGTTAGCGTCGGCGAGGATCACTCTTTTGGAGAATTCGCTTATTTGCTCGA
TGATCTCATCAAGGTAGTGTTTGTGTTGTTCCACGAACAGCTGCTTCTGCTCATTATCTTCGGGAGACCC
TTTGAGCTTTTCATAGTGGCTGGCCAGATACAAGAAATTAACGTATTTAGAGGGCAGTGCCAGCTCGTTA
CCTTTCTGCAGCTCGCCCGCACTAGCGAGCATTCGTTTCCGGCCGTTTTCAAGCTCAAAGAGAGAGTACT
TGGGAAGCTTAATGATGAGGTCTTTTTTGACCTCTTTATATCCTTTCGCCTCGAGAAAGTCGATGGGGTT
TTTTTCGAAGCTTGATCGCTCCATGATTGTGATGCCCAGCAGTTCCTTGACGCTTTTGAGTTTTTTAGAC
TTCCCTTTCTCCACTTTGGCCACAACCAGTACACTGTAAGCGACTGTAGGA
