>Addgene plasmid #51260 | 3xFLAG-dCas9/pMXs-neo | addgene partial sequence | sequence record 146734 | hdCas9-R2 5'-CCGGCTTTATCCAACTCAGAC-3'
CCTTAGTCAGATTATCGAACTTCCGTTGTGTGATCAGTTTGGCGTTCAGCAGCTGCCGCCAATAATTTTT
CATTTTCTTGACAACTTCTTCTGAGGGGACGTTATCACTCTTCCCTCTATTTTTATCGGATCTTGTCAAC
ACTTTATTATCAATAGAATCATCTTTGAGAAAAGACTGGGGCACGATGGCATCCACGTCGTAGTCGGAGA
GCCGATTGATGTCCAGTTCCTGATCCACGTACATGTCCCTGCCGTTCTGCAGGTAGTACAGGTAGAGCTT
CTCATTCTGAAGCTGGGTGTTTTCAACTGGGTGTTCCTTAAGGATTTGGGACCCCAGTTCTTTTATACCC
TCTTCAATCCTCTTCATCCTTTCCCTACTGTTCTTCTGTCCCTTCTGGGTAGTTTGGTTCTCTCGGGCCA
TCTCGATAACGATATTCTCGGGCTTATGCCTTCCCATTACTTTGACGAGTTCATCCACGACCTTAACGGT
CTGCAGTATTCCCTTTTTGATAGCTGGGCTACCTGCAAGATTAGCGATGTGCTCGTGAAGACTGTCCCCC
TGGCCAGAAACTTGTGCTTTCTGGATGTCCTCCTTAAAGGTGAGAGAGTCATCATGGATCAACTGCATGA
AGTTCCTGTTGGCAAATCCATCGGACTTAAGAAAATCCAGGATTGTCTTTCCACTCTGCTTGTCTCGGAT
CCCATTGATCAGTTTTCTTGACAGCCGCCCCCATCCTGTATATCGGCGCCTCTTGAGCTGTTTCATGACT
TTGTCGTCGAAGAGATGAGCGTAAGTTTTCAAGCGTTCTTCAATCATCTCCCTATCTTCAAACAACGTAA
GGGTGAGGACAATGTCCTCAAGAATGTCCTCGTTCTCCTCATTGTCCAGGAAGTCCTTGTCTTTAATGAT
TTTCAGGAGATCGTGATACGTTCCCAGGGATGCGTTGAAGCGATCCTCCACTCCGCTGATTTCAACAGAG
TCGAAACATTCAATCTTTTTGAAATAGTCTTCTTTGAGCTGTTTCACGGTAACTTTCCGGTTCGTCTTGA
AGAGGAGGTCCACGATAGCTTTCTTCTGCTCTCCAGACAGGAATGCTGGCTTT
