>Addgene plasmid #51260 | 3xFLAG-dCas9/pMXs-neo | addgene partial sequence | sequence record 146735 | pMX-L3205
TCGTCGACGATGCGAACCCCAGAGTCCCGCTCAGAAGAACTCGTCAAGAAGGCGATAGAAGGCGATGCGC
TGCGAATCGGGAGCGGCGATACCGTAAAGCACGAGGAAGCGGTCAGCCCATTCGCCGCCAAGCTCTTCAG
CAATATCACGGGTAGCCAACGCTATGTCCTGATAGCGGTCCGCCACACCCAGCCGGCCACAGTCGATGAA
TCCAGAAAAGCGGCCATTTTCCACCATGATATTCGGCAAGCAGGCATCGCCATGGGTCACGACGAGATCC
TCGCCGTCGGGCATGCGCGCCTTGAGCCTGGCGAACAGTTCGGCTGGCGCGAGCCCCTGATGCTCTTCGT
CCAGATCATCCTGATCGACAAGACCGGCTTCCATCCGAGTACGTGCTCGCTCGATGCGATGTTTCGCTTG
GTGGTCGAATGGGCAGGTAGCCGGATCAAGCGTATGCAGCCGCCGCATTGCATCAGCCATGATGGATACT
TTCTCGGCAGGAGCAAGGTGAGATGACAGGAGATCCTGCCCCGGCACTTCGCCCAATAGCAGCCAGTCCC
TTCCCGCTTCAGTGACAACGTCGAGCACAGCTGCGCAAGGAACGCCCGTCGTGGCCAGCCACGATAGCCG
CGCTGCCTCGTCCTGCAGTTCATTCAGGGCACCGGACAGGTCGGTCTTGACAAAAAGAACCGGGCGCCCC
TGCGCTGACAGCCGGAACACGGCGGCATCAGAGCAGCCGATTGTCTGTTGTGCCCAGTCATAGCCGAATA
GCCTCTCCACCCAAGCGGCCGGAGAACCTGCGTGCAATCCATCTTGTTCAATCATGCGAAACGATCCTCA
TCCTGTCTCTTGATCAGATCTTGATCCCCTGCGCCATCAGATCCTTGGCGGCAAGAAAGCCATCCAGTTT
ACTTTGCAGGGCTTCCCAACCTTACCAGAGGGCGCCCCAGCTGGCAATTCCGGTTCGCTTGCTGTCCATA
AAACCGCCCAGTCTAGCTATCGCCATGTAAGCCCACTGCAAGCTACCTGCTTTCTCTTTGCGCTTGCGTT
TTCCCTTGTCCAGATAGCCCAGTAGCTGACATTCATCCGGGG
