>Addgene plasmid #51260 | 3xFLAG-dCas9/pMXs-neo | addgene partial sequence | sequence record 146736 | pMX-S1811
GGCTGCCGACCCCGGGGGTGGACCATCCTCTAGACTGCCGGATCTAGCTAGTTAATTAAGGATCCGTTTA
GTGAACCGTCAGAATTAACCATGGACTACAAAGACCATGACGGTGATTATAAAGATCATGACATCGATTA
CAAGGATGACGATGACAAGCTCATGGACAAGAAGTACTCCATTGGGCTCGCTATCGGCACAAACAGCGTC
GGCTGGGCCGTCATTACGGACGAGTACAAGGTGCCGAGCAAAAAATTCAAAGTTCTGGGCAATACCGATC
GCCACAGCATAAAGAAGAACCTCATTGGCGCCCTCCTGTTCGACTCCGGGGAGACGGCCGAAGCCACGCG
GCTCAAAAGAACAGCACGGCGCAGATATACCCGCAGAAAGAATCGGATCTGCTACCTGCAGGAGATCTTT
AGTAATGAGATGGCTAAGGTGGATGACTCTTTCTTCCATAGGCTGGAGGAGTCCTTTTTGGTGGAGGAGG
ATAAAAAGCACGAGCGCCACCCAATCTTTGGCAATATCGTGGACGAGGTGGCGTACCATGAAAAGTACCC
AACCATATATCATCTGAGGAAGAAGCTTGTAGACAGTACTGATAAGGCTGACTTGCGGTTGATCTATCTC
GCGCTGGCGCATATGATCAAATTTCGGGGACACTTCCTCATCGAGGGGGACCTGAACCCAGACAACAGCG
ATGTCGACAAACTCTTTATCCAACTGGTTCAGACTTACAATCAGCTTTTCGAAGAGAACCCGATCAACGC
ATCCGGAGTTGACGCCAAAGCAATCCTGAGCGCTAGGCTGTCCAAATCCCGGCGGCTCGAAAACCTCATC
GCACAGCTCCCTGGGGAGAAGAAGAACGGCCTGTTTGGTAATCTTATCGCCCTGTCACTCGGGCTGACCC
CCAACTTTAAATCTAACTTCGACCTGGCCGAAGATGCCAAGCTTCAACTGAGCAAAGACACCTACGATGA
TGATCTCGACAATCTGCTGGCCCAGATCGGCGACCAGTACGCAGACCTTTTTTTGGCGGCAAAGAACCTG
TCAGACGCCATTCTG
